Addgene plasmid #239695: pKG0586_pPV2-mRuby2
Purpose: BsaI Golden Gate assembly plasmid encoding the mRuby2 CDS
Depositing lab: Kate Galloway. Depositing organization: Massachusetts Institute of Technology. Publication: High-resolution profiling reveals coupled transcriptional and translational regulation of transgenes. Peterman EL, Ploessl DS, Love KS, Sanabria V, Daniels RF, Johnstone CP, Godavarti DR, Kabaria SR, Oakes CG, Pai AA, Galloway KE. Nucleic Acids Research, Volume 53, Issue 11, 24 June 2025, gkaf528 10.1093/nar/gkaf528 PubMed 39651241.
Backbone
  Vector backbone: pPV2
  Vector type: Synthetic Biology
Growth in bacteria
  Bacterial resistance: Ampicillin, 100 μg/mL
  Growth temperature: 30°C
  Growth strain: NEB Stable
  Copy number: High Copy
Gene/Insert
  Gene/Insert name: mRuby2
  Species: Entacmaea quadricolor
  Cloning method: Gibson Cloning
Resource information
  A portion of this plasmid was derived from a plasmid made by: Addgene #90236
Terms and licenses: Academic/Nonprofit Terms; Industry Terms: Not Available to Industry
Depositor comments: Please visit https://doi.org/10.1101/2024.11.26.625483 for bioRxiv preprint.
How to cite: pKG0586_pPV2-mRuby2 was a gift from Kate Galloway (Addgene plasmid # 239695 ; http://n2t.net/addgene:239695 ; RRID:Addgene_239695)
