[The description below was written by a language model from this plasmid's Addgene catalogue record and pLannotate feature annotations shown in this document.]
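Description:
pKG0586_pPV2-mRuby2 is a compact (about 2.5 kb) synthetic-biology part plasmid built on the pPV2 backbone, intended as a donor of the mRuby2 coding sequence in BsaI-based Golden Gate assembly. It is a purely bacterial cloning vector: the annotated features consist of the bla promoter driving the AmpR β-lactamase gene for ampicillin selection, a high-copy ColE1/pUC-type origin of replication, and the mRuby2 open reading frame. No eukaryotic or bacterial promoter, terminator, polyadenylation signal or tag is annotated around the insert, consistent with a promoterless "part" vector in which the CDS is stored for excision rather than expressed. The BsaI recognition sites that would release the fragment with defined overhangs are implied by the stated purpose but are not listed in the feature table, so their positions and the overhang identities are not given in the record.

mRuby2 is a constitutively fluorescent red protein derived from the sea anemone Entacmaea quadricolor, commonly used as a reporter or fusion partner. According to the record, the insert was introduced into the backbone by Gibson cloning, and part of the plasmid derives from an earlier deposited plasmid. In use, the mRuby2 CDS would be combined in a one-pot type IIS restriction-ligation reaction with compatible promoter, UTR, terminator or other modules to build complete transcription units. The associated work concerns profiling of transcriptional and translational regulation of transgenes, suggesting this part serves as a fluorescent reporter module in such modular transgene designs.
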