Features (pLannotate 1.2.2; 4 found; start..end, strand, type, name):
     41..145     +  promoter       AmpR promoter: bla
    146..1006    +  CDS            AmpR: β-lactamase; bla; confers resistance to ampicillin, carbenicillin, and related antibiotics
   1177..1765    +  rep_origin     ori: high-copy-number ColE1/pMB1/pBR322/pUC origin of replication
   1796..2506    +  CDS            mRuby2: mRuby2 is a basic (constitutively fluorescent) red fluorescent protein published in 2012, derived from Entacmaea quadricolor. It has moderate acid sensitivity.
>Addgene plasmid #239695 | pKG0586_pPV2-mRuby2 | addgene full sequence | sequence record 475940 | Addgene NGS Result
AGAGACCTAGACGTCAGGTGGCACTTTTCGGGGAAATGTGCGCGGAACCCCTATTTGTTTATTTTTCTAA
ATACATTCAAATATGTATCCGCTCATGAGACAATAACCCTGATAAATGCTTCAATAATATTGAAAAAGGA
AGAGTATGAGTATTCAACATTTCCGTGTCGCCCTTATTCCCTTTTTTGCGGCATTTTGCCTTCCTGTTTT
TGCTCACCCAGAAACGCTGGTGAAAGTAAAAGATGCTGAAGATCAGTTGGGTGCACGAGTGGGTTACATC
GAACTGGATCTCAACAGCGGTAAGATCCTTGAGAGTTTTCGCCCCGAAGAACGTTTTCCAATGATGAGCA
CTTTTAAAGTTCTGCTATGTGGCGCGGTATTATCCCGTGTTGACGCCGGGCAAGAGCAACTCGGTCGCCG
CATACACTATTCTCAGAATGACTTGGTTGAGTACTCACCAGTCACAGAAAAGCATCTTACGGATGGCATG
ACAGTAAGAGAATTATGCAGTGCTGCCATAACCATGAGTGATAACACTGCGGCCAACTTACTTCTGACAA
CGATCGGAGGACCGAAGGAGCTAACCGCTTTTTTGCACAACATGGGGGATCATGTAACTCGCCTTGATCG
TTGGGAACCGGAGCTGAATGAAGCCATACCAAACGACGAGCGTGACACCACGATGCCTGTAGCAATGGCA
ACAACGTTGCGCAAACTATTAACTGGCGAACTACTTACTCTAGCTTCCCGGCAACAATTAATAGACTGGA
TGGAGGCGGATAAAGTTGCAGGACCACTTCTGCGCTCGGCCCTTCCGGCTGGCTGGTTTATTGCTGATAA
ATCTGGAGCCGGTGAGCGTGGGTATCGCGGTATCATTGCAGCACTGGGGCCAGATGGTAAGCCCTCCCGT
ATCGTAGTTATCTACACGACGGGGAGTCAGGCAACTATGGATGAACGAAATAGACAGATCGCTGAGATAG
GTGCCTCACTGATTAAGCATTGGTAACTGTCAGACCAAGTTTACTCATATATACTTTAGATTGATTTAAA
ACTTCATTTTTAATTTAAAAGGATCTAGGTGAAGATCCTTTTTGATAATCTCATGACCAAAATCCCTTAA
CGTGAGTTTTCGTTCCACTGAGCGTCAGACCCCGTAGAAAAGATCAAAGGATCTTCTTGAGATCCTTTTT
TTCTGCGCGTAATCTGCTGCTTGCAAACAAAAAAACCACCGCTACCAGCGGTGGTTTGTTTGCCGGATCA
AGAGCTACCAACTCTTTTTCCGAAGGTAACTGGCTTCAGCAGAGCGCAGATACCAAATACTGTTCTTCTA
GTGTAGCCGTAGTTAGGCCACCACTTCAAGAACTCTGTAGCACCGCCTACATACCTCGCTCTGCTAATCC
TGTTACCAGTGGCTGCTGCCAGTGGCGATAAGTCGTGTCTTACCGGGTTGGACTCAAGACGATAGTTACC
GGATAAGGCGCAGCGGTCGGGCTGAACGGGGGGTTCGTGCACACAGCCCAGCTTGGAGCGAACGACCTAC
ACCGAACTGAGATACCTACAGCGTGAGCTATGAGAAAGCGCCACGCTTCCCGAAGGGAGAAAGGCGGACA
GGTATCCGGTAAGCGGCAGGGTCGGAACAGGAGAGCGCACGAGGGAGCTTCCAGGGGGAAACGCCTGGTA
TCTTTATAGTCCTGTCGGGTTTCGCCACCTCTGACTTGAGCGTCGATTTTTGTGATGCTCGTCAGGGGGG
CGGAGCCTATGGAAAAACGCCAGCAACGGGTCTCAAATGGCCACCATGGTGTCTAAGGGCGAAGAGCTGA
TCAAGGAAAATATGCGTATGAAGGTGGTCATGGAAGGTTCGGTCAACGGCCACCAATTCAAATGCACAGG
TGAAGGAGAAGGCAATCCGTACATGGGAACTCAAACCATGAGGATCAAAGTCATCGAGGGAGGACCCCTG
CCATTTGCCTTTGACATTCTTGCCACGTCGTTCATGTATGGCAGCCGTACTTTTATCAAGTACCCGAAAG
GCATTCCTGATTTCTTTAAACAGTCCTTTCCTGAGGGTTTTACTTGGGAAAGAGTTACGAGATACGAAGA
TGGTGGAGTCGTCACCGTCATGCAGGACACCAGCCTTGAGGATGGCTGTCTCGTTTACCACGTCCAAGTC
AGAGGGGTAAACTTTCCCTCCAATGGTCCCGTGATGCAGAAGAAGACCAAGGGTTGGGAGCCTAATACAG
AGATGATGTATCCAGCAGATGGTGGTCTGAGGGGATACACTCATATGGCACTGAAAGTTGATGGTGGTGG
CCATCTGTCTTGCTCTTTCGTAACAACTTACAGGTCAAAAAAGACCGTCGGGAACATCAAGATGCCCGGT
ATCCATGCCGTTGATCACCGCCTGGAAAGGTTAGAGGAAAGTGACAATGAAATGTTCGTAGTACAACGCG
AACACGCAGTTGCCAAGTTCGCCGGGCTTGGTGGTGGGATGGACGAGCTGTACAAGTAACAAC
